>Addgene plasmid #178663 | A1-LCD-9F+3Y | addgene full sequence | sequence record 356435 | Addgene NGS Result
AGCTATAATGATAGCGGCAATGGTAATAATCAGAGCAGCAATTTTGGTCCGATGAAAGGTGGCAACTATG
GTGGTCGTTCAAGCGGTGGTTCAGGTGGTGGTGGCCAGTATGGTGCAAAACCGCGTAATCAAGGCGGTTA
CGGTGGTAGCAGCAGCAGCTCAAGCTATGGTAGTGGTCGTCGTAGCTAAGACCCAGCTTTCTTGTACAAA
GTGGTTGATTCGAGGCTGCTAACAAAGCCCGAAAGGAAGCTGAGTTGGCTGCTGCCACCGCTGAGCAATA
ACTAGCATAACCCCTTGGGGCCTCTAAACGGGTCTTGAGGGGTTTTTTGCTGAAAGGAGGAACTATATCC
GGATATCCACAGGACGGGTGTGGTCGCCATGATCGCGTAGTCGATAGTGGCTCCAAGTAGCGAAGCGAGC
AGGACTGGGCGGCGGCCAAAGCGGTCGGACAGTGCTCCGAGAACGGGTGCGCATAGAAATTGCATCAACG
CATATAGCGCTAGCAGCACGCCATAGTGACTGGCGATGCTGTCGGAATGGACGATATCCCGCAAGAGGCC
CGGCAGTACCGGCATAACCAAGCCTATGCCTACAGCATCCAGGGTGACGGTGCCGAGGATGACGATGAGC
GCATTGTTAGATTTCATACACGGTGCCTGACTGCGTTAGCAATTTAACTGTGATAAACTACCGCATTAAA
GCTTATCGATGATAAGCTGTCAAACATGAGAATTCTTGAAGACGAAAGGGCCTCGTGATACGCCTATTTT
TATAGGTTAATGTCATGATAATAATGGTTTCTTAGACGTCAGGTGGCACTTTTCGGGGAAATGTGCGCGG
AACCCCTATTTGTTTATTTTTCTAAATACATTCAAATATGTATCCGCTCATGAGACAATAACCCTGATAA
ATGCTTCAATAATATTGAAAAAGGAAGAGTATGAGTATTCAACATTTCCGTGTCGCCCTTATTCCCTTTT
TTGCGGCATTTTGCCTTCCTGTTTTTGCTCACCCAGAAACGCTGGTGAAAGTAAAAGATGCTGAAGATCA
GTTGGGTGCACGAGTGGGTTACATCGAACTGGATCTCAACAGCGGTAAGATCCTTGAGAGTTTTCGCCCC
GAAGAACGTTTTCCAATGATGAGCACTTTTAAAGTTCTGCTATGTGGCGCGGTATTATCCCGTGTTGACG
CCGGGCAAGAGCAACTCGGTCGCCGCATACACTATTCTCAGAATGACTTGGTTGAGTACTCACCAGTCAC
AGAAAAGCATCTTACGGATGGCATGACAGTAAGAGAATTATGCAGTGCTGCCATAACCATGAGTGATAAC
ACTGCGGCCAACTTACTTCTGACAACGATCGGAGGACCGAAGGAGCTAACCGCTTTTTTGCACAACATGG
GGGATCATGTAACTCGCCTTGATCGTTGGGAACCGGAGCTGAATGAAGCCATACCAAACGACGAGCGTGA
CACCACGATGCCTGCAGCAATGGCAACAACGTTGCGCAAACTATTAACTGGCGAACTACTTACTCTAGCT
TCCCGGCAACAATTAATAGACTGGATGGAGGCGGATAAAGTTGCAGGACCACTTCTGCGCTCGGCCCTTC
CGGCTGGCTGGTTTATTGCTGATAAATCTGGAGCCGGTGAGCGTGGGTCTCGCGGTATCATTGCAGCACT
GGGGCCAGATGGTAAGCCCTCCCGTATCGTAGTTATCTACACGACGGGGAGTCAGGCAACTATGGATGAA
CGAAATAGACAGATCGCTGAGATAGGTGCCTCACTGATTAAGCATTGGTAACTGTCAGACCAAGTTTACT
CATATATACTTTAGATTGATTTAAAACTTCATTTTTAATTTAAAAGGATCTAGGTGAAGATCCTTTTTGA
TAATCTCATGACCAAAATCCCTTAACGTGAGTTTTCGTTCCACTGAGCGTCAGACCCCGTAGAAAAGATC
AAAGGATCTTCTTGAGATCCTTTTTTTCTGCGCGTAATCTGCTGCTTGCAAACAAAAAAACCACCGCTAC
CAGCGGTGGTTTGTTTGCCGGATCAAGAGCTACCAACTCTTTTTCCGAAGGTAACTGGCTTCAGCAGAGC
GCAGATACCAAATACTGTCCTTCTAGTGTAGCCGTAGTTAGGCCACCACTTCAAGAACTCTGTAGCACCG
CCTACATACCTCGCTCTGCTAATCCTGTTACCAGTGGCTGCTGCCAGTGGCGATAAGTCGTGTCTTACCG
GGTTGGACTCAAGACGATAGTTACCGGATAAGGCGCAGCGGTCGGGCTGAACGGGGGGTTCGTGCACACA
GCCCAGCTTGGAGCGAACGACCTACACCGAACTGAGATACCTACAGCGTGAGCTATGAGAAAGCGCCACG
CTTCCCGAAGGGAGAAAGGCGGACAGGTATCCGGTAAGCGGCAGGGTCGGAACAGGAGAGCGCACGAGGG
AGCTTCCAGGGGGAAACGCCTGGTATCTTTATAGTCCTGTCGGGTTTCGCCACCTCTGACTTGAGCGTCG
ATTTTTGTGATGCTCGTCAGGGGGGCGGAGCCTATGGAAAAACGCCAGCAACGCGGCCTTTTTACGGTTC
CTGGCCTTTTGCTGGCCTTTTGCTCACATGTTCTTTCCTGCGTTATCCCCTGATTCTGTGGATAACCGTA
TTACCGCCTTTGAGTGAGCTGATACCGCTCGCCGCAGCCGAACGACCGAGCGCAGCGAGTCAGTGAGCGA
GGAAGCGGAAGAGCGCCTGATGCGGTATTTTCTCCTTACGCATCTGTGCGGTATTTCACACCGCAATGGT
GCACTCTCAGTACAATCTGCTCTGATGCCGCATAGTTAAGCCAGTATACACTCCGCTATCGCTACGTGAC
TGGGTCATGGCTGCGCCCCGACACCCGCCAACACCCGCTGACGCGCCCTGACGGGCTTGTCTGCTCCCGG
CATCCGCTTACAGACAAGCTGTGACCGTCTCCGGGAGCTGCATGTGTCAGAGGTTTTCACCGTCATCACC
GAAACGCGCGAGGCAGCTGCGGTAAAGCTCATCAGCGTGGTCGTGAAGCGATTCACAGATGTCTGCCTGT
TCATCCGCGTCCAGCTCGTTGAGTTTCTCCAGAAGCGTTAATGTCTGGCTTCTGATAAAGCGGGCCATGT
TAAGGGCGGTTTTTTCCTGTTTGGTCACTGATGCCTCCGTGTAAGGGGGATTTCTGTTCATGGGGGTAAT
GATACCGATGAAACGAGAGAGGATGCTCACGATACGGGTTACTGATGATGAACATGCCCGGTTACTGGAA
CGTTGTGAGGGTAAACAACTGGCGGTATGGATGCGGCGGGACCAGAGAAAAATCACTCAGGGTCAATGCC
AGCGCTTCGTTAATACAGATGTAGGTGTTCCACAGGGTAGCCAGCAGCATCCTGCGATGCAGATCCGGAA
CATAATGGTGCAGGGCGCTGACTTCCGCGTTTCCAGACTTTACGAAACACGGAAACCGAAGACCATTCAT
GTTGTTGCTCAGGTCGCAGACGTTTTGCAGCAGCAGTCGCTTCACGTTCGCTCGCGTATCGGTGATTCAT
TCTGCTAACCAGTAAGGCAACCCCGCCAGCCTAGCCGGGTCCTCAACGACAGGAGCACGATCATGCGCAC
CCGTGGCCAGGACCCAACGCTGCCCGAGATGCGCCGCGTGCGGCTGCTGGAGATGGCGGACGCGATGGAT
ATGTTCTGCCAAGGGTTGGTTTGCGCATTCACAGTTCTCCGCAAGAATTGATTGGCTCCAATTCTTGGAG
TGGTGAATCCGTTAGCGAGGTGCCGCCGGCTTCCATTCAGGTCGAGGTGGCCCGGCTCCATGCACCGCGA
CGCAACGCGGGGAGGCAGACAAGGTATAGGGCGGCGCCTACAATCCATGCCAACCCGTTCCATGTGCTCG
CCGAGGCGGCATAAATCGCCGTGACGATCAGCGGTCCAATGATCGAAGTTAGGCTGGTAAGAGCCGCGAG
CGATCCTTGAAGCTGTCCCTGATGGTCGTCATCTACCTGCCTGGACAGCATGGCCTGCAACGCGGGCATC
CCGATGCCGCCGGAAGCGAGAAGAATCATAATGGGGAAGGCCATCCAGCCTCGCGTCGCGAACGCCAGCA
AGACGTAGCCCAGCGCGTCGGCCGCCATGCCGGCGATAATGGCCTGCTTCTCGCCGAAACGTTTGGTGGC
GGGACCAGTGACGAAGGCTTGAGCGAGGGCGTGCAAGATTCCGAATACCGCAAGCGACAGGCCGATCATC
GTCGCGCTCCAGCGAAAGCGGTCCTCGCCGAAAATGACCCAGAGCGCTGCCGGCACCTGTCCTACGAGTT
GCATGATAAAGAAGACAGTCATAAGTGCGGCGACGATAGTCATGCCCCGCGCCCACCGGAAGGAGCTGAC
TGGGTTGAAGGCTCTCAAGGGCATCGGTCGATCGACGCTCTCCCTTATGCGACTCCTGCATTAGGAAGCA
GCCCAGTAGTAGGTTGAGGCCGTTGAGCACCGCCGCCGCAAGGAATGGTGCATGCAAGGAGATGGCGCCC
AACAGTCCCCCGGCCACGGGGCCTGCCACCATACCCACGCCGAAACAAGCGCTCATGAGCCCGAAGTGGC
GAGCCCGATCTTCCCCATCGGTGATGTCGGCGATATAGGCGCCAGCAACCGCACCTGTGGCGCCGGTGAT
GCCGGCCACGATGCGTCCGGCGTAGAGGATCGAGATCTCGATCCCGCGAAATTAATACGACTCACTATAG
GGAGACCACAACGGTTTCCCTCTAGAAATAATTTTGTTTAACTTTAAGAAGGAGATATACATATGTCGTA
CTACCATCACCATCACCATCACCTCGAATCAACAAGTTTGTACAAAAAAGCAGGCTTCGAGAACCTGTAT
TTTCAGGGTAGCATGGCAAGCGCAAGCAGCAGCCAGCGTGGTCGTAGCGGTAGCGGTAATTTTGGTGGTG
GTCGCGGTGGTGGTTATGGTGGTAATGATAATGGTGGCCGTGGTGGCAATTATAGCGGTCGTGGTGGTTT
TGGCGGTTCACGCGGTGGCGGTGGCTATGGCGGTAGTGGTGATGGTTATAATGGCGGTGGTAACGATGGT
AGCAATTATGGTGGCGGAGGT
Features (pLannotate 1.2.2; 18 found; start..end, strand, type, name):
    191..215     -  protein_bind   attB2: mutant version of attB; recombination site for the Gateway® BP reaction BP Clonase™
    225..274     +  CDS            SET1 (fragment): solubility-enhancement tag derived from T7 phage gene 10B
    282..329     +  terminator     T7 terminator: transcription terminator for bacteriophage T7 RNA polymerase
    355..647     -  CDS            TcR (fragment): tetracycline efflux protein; tet; confers resistance to tetracycline
    695..723     -  promoter       tet promoter: E. coli promoter for tetracycline efflux protein gene
    836..940     +  promoter       AmpR promoter: bla
    941..1801    +  CDS            AmpR: β-lactamase; bla; confers resistance to ampicillin, carbenicillin, and related antibiotics
   1972..2560    +  rep_origin     ori: high-copy-number ColE1/pMB1/pBR322/pUC origin of replication
   2746..2885    -  misc_feature   bom: basis of mobility region from pBR322
   2987..3178    -  CDS            rop: Rop protein, which maintains plasmids at low copy number; rop
   3195..3575    +  CDS            YPB1_ECOLX: Protein predicted: Swiss-Prot protein existence level 4. From Escherichia coli.
   3817..4721    -  CDS            TcR (fragment): tetracycline efflux protein; tet; confers resistance to tetracycline
   4743..4761    +  promoter       T7 promoter: promoter for bacteriophage T7 RNA polymerase
   4793..4815    +  RBS            RBS: efficient ribosome binding site from bacteriophage T7 gene 10 (Olins and Rangwala, 1989)
   4833..4853    +  CDS            8xHis (fragment): 8xHis affinity tag
   4862..4886    +  protein_bind   attB1: mutant version of attB; recombination site for the Gateway® BP reaction BP Clonase™
   4892..4908    +  CDS            TEV site (fragment): tobacco etch virus (TEV) protease recognition and cleavage site
   4913..183     +  CDS            HNRNPA1 (fragment) (across the origin): ROA1_BOVIN - Also known as HNRPA1. Experimental evidence at protein level: Swiss-Prot protein existence level 1. Involved in the packaging of pre-mRNA into hnRNP particles, transport of poly(A) mRNA from the nucleus to the cytoplasm and may modulate splice site selection. May bind to specific miRNA hairpins. Binds to the IRES and thereby inhibits the translation of the apoptosis protease activating factor APAF1. From Bos taurus (Bovine).
