[The description below was written by a language model from this plasmid's Addgene catalogue record and pLannotate feature annotations shown in this document.]
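Description:
A1-LCD-9F+3Y is a bacterial expression plasmid built on the Gateway destination vector pDEST17, carrying a variant of the low-complexity domain (LCD, residues 186-320) of human hnRNP A1 (HNRNPA1). In this variant nine phenylalanine residues have been removed and three tyrosines added, changing the number and type of aromatic residues in this disordered, prion-like region. The 5,131-nt sequenced plasmid has a pBR322-type backbone: a ColE1/pMB1 origin together with the bom site and the rop gene, which holds copy number down, consistent with the catalogue's "low copy" designation. Selection is by ampicillin through the bla β-lactamase gene and its own promoter. Fragments of the tetracycline resistance gene and its promoter are also annotated, but these are backbone remnants, and tetracycline is not listed as a selection.

Expression is driven by a T7 promoter followed by the phage T7 gene 10 ribosome binding site, so it requires a host supplying T7 RNA polymerase, and transcription ends at a T7 terminator. The reading frame begins with an N-terminal histidine tag (6xHis per the catalogue; the annotation tool matched it as a partial 8xHis), then passes through the attB1 site left by Gateway recombination, a sequence annotated as a partial TEV protease recognition site that would presumably allow tag removal, and the HNRNPA1 fragment, which spans the plasmid's numbering origin and is followed by attB2. The tool's best match for the insert was the bovine orthologue, but the catalogue records it as human. The construct is intended for producing and purifying recombinant A1-LCD variant protein. The associated publication examines how sequence features affect the phase behaviour of disordered prion-like domains.
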