Addgene plasmid #178663: A1-LCD-9F+3Y
Purpose: Bacterial expression of N-terminally 6His tagged A1-LCD with nine Phe residues removed, three Tyr added (LCD: low-complexity domain, aa 186-320)
Depositing lab: Tanja Mittag. Depositing organization: St. Jude Children's Research Hospital. Publication: Deciphering how naturally occurring sequence features impact the phase behaviours of disordered prion-like domains. Bremer A, Farag M, Borcherds WM, Peran I, Martin EW, Pappu RV, Mittag T. Nat Chem. 2022 Feb;14(2):196-207. doi: 10.1038/s41557-021-00840-w. Epub 2021 Dec 20. PubMed 34931046.
Backbone
  Vector backbone: pDEST17
  Vector type: Bacterial Expression
Growth in bacteria
  Bacterial resistance: Ampicillin, 100 μg/mL
  Growth temperature: 37°C
  Growth strain: DH5alpha
  Copy number: Low Copy
Gene/Insert
  Gene/Insert name: A1-LCD-9F+3Y
  Species: H. sapiens (human)
  Mutation: nine Phe residues removed, three Tyr added
  Entrez Gene: HNRNPA1 (a.k.a. ALS19, ALS20, HNRPA1, HNRPA1L3, IBMPFD3, MPD3, UP 1, hnRNP A1, hnRNP-A1)
  Tag / fusion protein: 6xHis (N terminal on insert)
  Cloning method: Gateway Cloning
Terms and licenses: Academic/Nonprofit Terms; Industry Terms: Not Available to Industry
How to cite: A1-LCD-9F+3Y was a gift from Tanja Mittag (Addgene plasmid # 178663 ; http://n2t.net/addgene:178663 ; RRID:Addgene_178663)
